>Addgene plasmid #33292 | pBacT7-S1T1L | depositor full sequence | sequence record 39528 | pBacT7-S1T1L sequence 7265 bps
AACGGCTCCGCCCACTATTAATGAAATTAAAAATTCCAATTTTAAAAAACGCAGCAAGAGAAACATTTGT
ATGAAAGAATGCGTAGAAGGAAAGAAAAATGTCGTCGACATGCTGAACAACAAGATTAATATGCCTCCGT
GTATAAAAAAAATATTGAACGATTTGAAAGAAAACAATGTACCGCGCGGCGGTATGTACAGGAAGAGGTT
TATACTAAACTGTTACATTGCAAACGTGGTTTCGTGTGCCAAGTGTGAAAACCGATGTTTAATCAAGGCT
CTGACGCATTTCTACAACCACGACTCCAAGTGTGTGGGTGAAGTCATGCATCTTTTAATCAAATCCCAAG
ATGTGTATAAACCACCAAACTGCCAAAAAATGAAAACTGTCGACAAGCTCTGTCCGTTTGCTGGCAACTG
CAAGGGTCTCAATCCTATTTGTAATTATTGAATAATAAAACAATTATAAATGCTAAATTTGTTTTTTATT
AACGATACAAACCAAACGCAACAAGAACATTTGTAGTATTATCTATAATTGAAAACGCGTAGTTATAATC
GCTGAGGTAATATTTAAAATCATTTTCAAATGATTCACAGTTAATTTGCGACAATATAATTTTATTTTCA
CATAAACTAGACGCCTTGTCGTCTTCTTCTTCGTATTCCTTCTCTTTTTCATTTTTCTCCTCATAAAAAT
TAACATAGTTATTATCGTATCCATATATGTATCTATCGTATAGAGTAAATTTTTTGTTGTCATAAATATA
TATGTCTTTTTTAATGGGGTGTATAGTACCGCTGCGCATAGTTTTTCTGTAATTTACAACAGTGCTATTT
TCTGGTAGTTCTTCGGAGTGTGTTGCTTTAATTATTAAATTTATATAATCAATGAATTTGGGATCGTCGG
TTTTGTACAATATGTTGCCGGCATAGTACGCAGCTTCTTCTAGTTCAATTACACCATTTTTTAGCAGCAC
CGGATTAACATAACTTTCCAAAATGTTGTACGAACCGTTAAACAAAAACAGTTCACCTCCCTTTTCTATA
CTATTGTCTGCGAGCAGTTGTTTGTTGTTAAAAATAACAGCCATTGTAATGAGACGCACAAACTAATATC
ACAAACTGGAAATGTCTATCAATATATAGTTGCTGATATCATGGAGATAATTAAAATGATAACCATCTCG
CAAATAAATAAGTATTTTACTGTTTTCGTAACAGTTTTGTAATAAAAAAACCTATAAATACGGATCCCTG
CAGGCCTCGAGTTCGAATCTAGATAATACGACTCACTATAGCTATTCGCGCCTATGGATGCATCTCTCAT
TACAGAGATACGGAAAATAGTACTCCAACTATCTGTATCAAGCAATGGCTCCCAGTCAAAAGAAATCGAG
GAAATCAAGAAACAAGTCCAGGTCAACGTTGATGATATCAGGGCTGCCAATATTAAACTCGACGGACTTG
GAAGACAGATTGCTGACATCAGCAATAGCATCTCAACCATTGAGTCAAGATTGGGTGAGATGGATAATCG
ACTTGTGGGTATCTCGAGTCAGGTCACGCAATTATCTAACTCAGTTAGCCAGAACACTCAGAGCATATCC
TCATTGGGTGACAGAATCAATGCTGTCGAACCACGAGTTGACAGTCTGGATACGGTCACGTCTAATCTCA
CTGGACGAACATCCACTTTGGAGGCAGATGTTGGAAGCTTACGGACAGAACTAGCAGCGCTAACAACACG
GGTGACAACTGAGGTTACAAGGTTAGATGGTCTAATCAATAGTGGCCAGAATTCGATTGGTGAGCTATCC
ACAAGACTATCCAATGTGGAGACGTCTATGGTGACGACGGCTGGACGGGGACTGCAGAAAAACGGAAACA
CCTTGAACGTCATTGTAGGTAATGGAATGTGGTTTAATAGTTCTAATCAATTGCAGCTCGACCTTTCGGG
GCAATCAAAAGGGGTGGGATTTGTCGGCACAGGAATGGTGGTTAAGATTGATACTAATTATTTTGCTTAC
AATAGTAATGGAGAGATTACATTGGTGAGTCAAATCAATGAATTGCCATCGCGCGTATCAACACTGGAAT
CAGCGAAAATCGATTCAGTTTTACCTCCATTAACCGTACGCGAAGCGAGCGGCGTACGTACCCTGAGCTT
TGGTTATGATACGAGCGATTTTACAATCATCAACTCCGTACTGTCGTTACGGTCACGTTTGACTCTTCCG
ACATACAGGTACCCTCTGGAGCTCGACACAGCAAATAATAGAGTGCAGGTGGCAGATCGTTTTGGCATGC
GCACGGGTACTTGGACGGGACAATTGCAATATCAGCACCCACAATTGAGTTGGAGAGCAAATGTCACTTT
GAATTTGATGAAGGTGGATGATTGGTTGGTGTTGAGCTTTTCTCAGATGACGACTAACTCAATAATGGCA
GATGGGAAATTTCTGATTAATTTTGTGTCTGGGTTATCTTCTGGATGGCAGACGGGGGATACTGAACCAT
CGTCAACTATTGATCCATTGTCTACGACATTTGCCGCGGTCCAATTTCTAAATAACGGTCAACGCATTGA
TGCGTTTAGGATCATGGGAGTATCGGAATGGACGGATGGAGAATTAGAGATTAAGAATTATGGTGGCACA
TACACCGGTCATACTCAAGTATATTGGGCTCCGTGGACGATCATGTATCCATGCAATGTGAGGTGAATCT
AGCGCGAACCCTCGGCACAAGGGGTCAATCATCGGGTCGGCATGGCATCTCCACCTCCTCGCGGTCCGAC
CTGGGCATCCGAAGGAGGACGTCGTCCACTCGGATGGCTAAGGGAGAGCTCAAAAAAAAGGATCCGGCTG
CTAACAAAGCCCGAAAGGAAGCTGAGTTGGCTGCTGCCACCGCTGAGCAATAACTAGCATAACCCCTTGG
GGCCTCTAAACGGGTCTTGAGGGGTTTTTTGCTGAAAGGAGGAACTATATCCGGATCGAGATCCTCTAGA
AGATCTGGTACCGAGCTCGAATTCCCGGGCGGCCGCTTAATTAATTGATCCGGGTTATTAGTACATTTAT
TAAGCGCTAGATTCTGTGCGTTGTTGATTTACAGACAATTGTTGTACGTATTTTAATAATTCATTAAATT
TATAATCTTTAGGGTGGTATGTTAGAGCGAAAATCAAATGATTTTCAGCGTCTTTATATCTGAATTTAAA
TATTAAATCCTCAATAGATTTGTAAAATAGGTTTCGATTAGTTTCAAACAAGGGTTGTTTTTCCGAACCG
ATGGCTGGACTATCTAATGGATTTTCGCTCAACGCCACAAAACTTGCCAAATCTTGTAGCAGCAATCTAG
CTTTGTCGATATTCGTTTGTGTTTTGTTTTGTAATAAAGGTTCGACGTCGTTCAAAATATTATGCGCTTT
TGTATTTCTTTCATCACTGTCGTTAGTGTACAATTGACTCGACGTAAACACGTTAAATAAAGCTTGGACA
TATTTAACATCGGGCGTGTTAGCTTTATTAGGCCGATTATCGTCGTCGTCCCAACCCTCGTCGTTAGAAG
TTGCTTCCGAAGACGATTTTGCCATAGCCACACGACGCCTATTAATTGTGTCGGCTAACACGTCCGCGAT
CAAATTTGTAGTTGAGCTTTTTGGAATTATTTCTGATTGCGGGCGTTTTTGGGCGGGTTTCAATCTAACT
GTGCCCGATTTTAATTCAGACAACACGTTAGAAAGCGATGGTGCAGGCGGTGGTAACATTTCAGACGGCA
AATCTACTAATGGCGGCGGTGGTGGAGCTGATGATAAATCTACCATCGGTGGAGGCGCAGGCGGGGCTGG
CGGCGGAGGCGGAGGCGGAGGTGGTGGCGGTGATGCAGACGGCGGTTTAGGCTCAAATGTCTCTTTAGGC
AACACAGTCGGCACCTCAACTATTGTACTGGTTTCGGGCGCCGTTTTTGGTTTGACCGGTCTGAGACGAG
TGCGATTTTTTTCGTTTCTAATAGCTTCCAACAATTGTTGTCTGTCGTCTAAAGGTGCAGCGGGTTGAGG
TTCCGTCGGCATTGGTGGAGCGGGCGGCAATTCAGACATCGATGGTGGTGGTGGTGGTGGAGGCGCTGGA
ATGTTAGGCACGGGAGAAGGTGGTGGCGGCGGTGCCGCCGGTATAATTTGTTCTGGTTTAGTTTGTTCGC
GCACGATTGTGGGCACCGGCGCAGGCGCCGCTGGCTGCACAACGGAAGGTCGTCTGCTTCGAGGCAGCGC
TTGGGGTGGTGGCAATTCAATATTATAATTGGAATACAAATCGTAAAAATCTGCTATAAGCATTGTAATT
TCGCTATCGTTTACCGTGCCGATATTTAACAACCGCTCAATGTAAGCAATTGTATTGTAAAGAGATTGTC
TCAAGCTCGGATCGATCCCGCACGCCGATAACAAGCCTTTTCATTTTTACTACAGCATTGTAGTGGCGAG
ACACTTCGCTGTCGTCGCCTGATGCGGTATTTTCTCCTTACGCATCTGTGCGGTATTTCACACCGCATA
[142 nt withheld, positions 4550-4691]
C
[141 nt withheld, positions 4693-4833]
CCTTTGACGTTGGAGTCCACGTTCTTT
[37 nt withheld, positions 4861-4897]
ACCCTATCTCGGGCTATTCTTTTGATTTATAAGGGATTTTGCCGATTTCGGCCTATTGGTTAAAAAATGA
GCTGATTTAACAAAAATTTAACGCGAATTTTAACAAAATATTAACGTTTACAATTTTATGGTGCACTCTC
AGTACAATCTGCTCTGATGCCGCATAGTTAAGCCAGCCCCGACACCCGCCAACACCCGCTGACGCGCCCT
GACGGGCTTGTCTGCTCCCGGCATCCGCTTACAGACAAGCTGTGACCGTCTCCGGGAGCTGCATGTGTCA
GAGGTTTTCACCGTCATCACCGAAACGCGCGAGACGAAAGGGCCTCGTGATACGCCTATTTTTATAGGTT
AATGTCATGATAATAATGGTTTCTTAGACGTCAGGTGGCACTTTTCGGGGAAATGTGCGCGGAACCCCTA
TTTGTTTATTTTTCTAAATACATTCAAATATGTATCCGCTCATGAGACAATAACCCTGATAAATGCTTCA
ATAATATTGAAAAAGGAAGAGTATGAGTATTCAACATTTCCGTGTCGCCCTTATTCCCTTTTTTGCGGCA
TTTTGCCTTCCTGTTTTTGCTCACCCAGAAACGCTGGTGAAAGTAAAAGATGCTGAAGATCAGTTGGGTG
CACGAGTGGGTTACATCGAACTGGATCTCAACAGCGGTAAGATCCTTGAGAGTTTTCGCCCCGAAGAACG
TTTTCCAATGATGAGCACTTTTAAAGTTCTGCTATGTGGCGCGGTATTATCCCGTATTGACGCCGGGCAA
GAGCAACTCGGTCGCCGCATACACTATTCTCAGAATGACTTGGTTGAGTACTCACCAGTCACAGAAAAGC
ATCTTACGGATGGCATGACAGTAAGAGAATTATGCAGTGCTGCCATAACCATGAGTGATAACACTGCGGC
CAACTTACTTCTGACAACGATCGGAGGACCGAAGGAGCTAACCGCTTTTTTGCACAACATGGGGGATCAT
GTAACTCGCCTTGATCGTTGGGAACCGGAGCTGAATGAAGCCATACCAAACGACGAGCGTGACACCACGA
TGCCTGTAGCAATGGCAACAACGTTGCGCAAACTATTAACTGGCGAACTACTTACTCTAGCTTCCCGGCA
ACAATTAATAGACTGGATGGAGGCGGATAAAGTTGCAGGACCACTTCTGCGCTCGGCCCTTCCGGCTGGC
TGGTTTATTGCTGATAAATCTGGAGCCGGTGAGCGTGGGTCTCGCGGTATCATTGCAGCACTGGGGCCAG
ATGGTAAGCCCTCCCGTATCGTAGTTATCTACACGACGGGGAGTCAGGCAACTATGGATGAACGAAATAG
ACAGATCGCTGAGATAGGTGCCTCACTGATTAAGCATTGGTAACTGTCAGACCAAGTTTACTCATATATA
CTTTAGATTGATTTAAAACTTCATTTTTAATTTAAAAGGATCTAGGTGAAGATCCTTTTTGATAATCTCA
TGACCAAAATCCCTTAACGTGAGTTTTCGTTCCACTGAGCGTCAGACCCCGTAGAAAAGATCAAAGGATC
TTCTTGAGATCCTTTTTTTCTGCGCGTAATCTGCTGCTTGCAAACAAAAAAACCACCGCTACCAGCGGTG
GTTTGTTTGCCGGATCAAGAGCTACCAACTCTTTTTCCGAAGGTAACTGGCTTCAGCAGAGCGCAGATAC
CAAATACTGTCCTTCTAGTGTAGCCGTAGTTAGGCCACCACTTCAAGAACTCTGTAGCACCGCCTACATA
CCTCGCTCTGCTAATCCTGTTACCAGTGGCTGCTGCCAGTGGCGATAAGTCGTGTCTTACCGGGTTGGAC
TCAAGACGATAGTTACCGGATAAGGCGCAGCGGTCGGGCTGAACGGGGGGTTCGTGCACACAGCCCAGCT
TGGAGCGAACGACCTACACCGAACTGAGATACCTACAGCGTGAGCTATGAGAAAGCGCCACGCTTCCCGA
AGGGAGAAAGGCGGACAGGTATCCGGTAAGCGGCAGGGTCGGAACAGGAGAGCGCACGAGGGAGCTTCCA
GGGGGAAACGCCTGGTATCTTTATAGTCCTGTCGGGTTTCGCCACCTCTGACTTGAGCGTCGATTTTTGT
GATGCTCGTCAGGGGGGCGGAGCCTATGGAAAAACGCCAGCAACGCGGCCTTTTTACGGTTCCTGGCCTT
TTGCTGGCCTTTTGCTCACATGTTCTTTCCTGCGTTATCCCCTGATTCTGTGGATAACCGTATTACCGCC
TTTGAGTGAGCTGATACCGCTCGCCGCAGCCGAACGACCGAGCGCAGCGAGTCAGTGAGCGAGGAAGCGG
AAGAGCGCCCAATACGCAAACCGCCTCTCCCCGCGCGTTGGCCGATTCATTAATGCAG
Features (pLannotate 1.2.2; 19 found; start..end, strand, type, name):
    327..451     +  CDS            lef2: baculovirus late expression factor 2
    489..1094    +  CDS            ORF603: baculovirus ORF603 protein
   1158..1249    +  promoter       polyhedrin promoter: polh from Autographa californica; promoter for the baculovirus polyhedrin gene
   1284..1301    +  promoter       T7 promoter (fragment): promoter for bacteriophage T7 RNA polymerase
   1314..2723    +  CDS            S1: SIGM1_REOVL - Experimental evidence at protein level: Swiss-Prot protein existence level 1. Fiber-like molecule that attaches the virion to the host cell membrane by binding to the primary receptor F11R/JAM-A and to sialic acid containing proteins (coreceptor). The interaction of sigma-1 with F11R is required for NF-kB activation and apoptosis. Binding to both sialic acid and F11R is required to induce maximal levels of apoptosis (By similarity). From Reovirus type 1 (strain Lang) (T1L) (Mammalian orthoreovirus 1).
   2761..2852    +  ncRNA          HDV ribozyme: Accession: RF00094 - Hepatitis delta virus ribozyme
   2867..2916    +  CDS            SET1 (fragment): solubility-enhancement tag derived from T7 phage gene 10B
   2924..2971    +  terminator     T7 terminator: transcription terminator for bacteriophage T7 RNA polymerase
   3017..3034    -  misc_feature   MCS (fragment): pUC18/19 multiple cloning site
   3064..4421    +  misc_recomb    baculovirus recombination region (ORF1629): contains part of ORF1629
   4419..4496    -  CDS            P61 (fragment): P78_NPVAC - Experimental evidence at protein level: Swiss-Prot protein existence level 1. Plays a role in the transport of the nucleocapsids from the cytoplasm toward the host nucleus together with the host actin- polymerizing Arp2/3 complex. From Autographa californica nuclear polyhedrosis virus (AcMNPV).
   4498..4549    -  misc_feature   bom (fragment): basis of mobility region from pBR322
   4568..4948    +  rep_origin     M13 ori (sequence partly withheld): M13 bacteriophage origin of replication; arrow indicates direction of (+) strand synthesis
   5024..5073    -  misc_feature   bom (fragment): basis of mobility region from pBR322
   5175..5210    -  CDS            rop (fragment): Rop protein, which maintains plasmids at low copy number; rop
   5305..5409    +  promoter       AmpR promoter: bla
   5410..6270    +  CDS            AmpR: β-lactamase; bla; confers resistance to ampicillin, carbenicillin, and related antibiotics
   6441..7029    +  rep_origin     ori: high-copy-number ColE1/pMB1/pBR322/pUC origin of replication
   7212..7265    +  CDS            lacI (fragment): lac repressor; lacI; The lac repressor binds to the lac operator to inhibit transcription in E. coli. This inhibition can be relieved by adding lactose or isopropyl-β-D-thiogalactopyranoside (IPTG).
