[The description below was written by a language model from this plasmid's Addgene catalogue record and pLannotate feature annotations shown in this document.]
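Description:
pBacT7-S1T1L is a reverse-genetics plasmid carrying a cDNA copy of the S1 gene segment of mammalian orthoreovirus type 1 Lang (T1L), built in the Clontech pBacPAK8 backbone and catalogued as a mammalian expression vector. It is maintained in E. coli as a high-copy plasmid through a ColE1/pUC-type origin and selected with ampicillin via the β-lactamase gene; an M13 phage origin is also annotated. The backbone's baculovirus transfer-vector heritage remains visible in the feature table: lef2 and ORF603 sequences, the polyhedrin promoter and the ORF1629 recombination region flank the insert. The record gives no indication that these elements matter for this plasmid's intended use. Short fragments annotated as bom, rop, lacI, MCS and a T7 gene 10-derived tag appear to be vector remnants.

The functional cassette consists of a T7 promoter placed immediately upstream of the S1 segment, followed by a hepatitis delta virus (HDV) ribozyme and a T7 terminator. In cells supplied with bacteriophage T7 RNA polymerase, transcription starts close to the 5′ end of the viral sequence. Self-cleavage by the ribozyme then trims the transcript to generate a defined 3′ end, so the RNA resembles an authentic viral plus-strand transcript rather than a conventional mRNA. The annotated open reading frame encodes σ1, the fibre-like attachment protein that binds JAM-A (F11R) and sialic acid. The catalogue entry links two gene products to S1, although only σ1 is annotated in the table. The associated publication describes a plasmid-based reverse genetics system for double-stranded RNA viruses, so this construct is presumably used alongside plasmids for the other reovirus gene segments to recover wild-type or engineered virus from cloned cDNA.
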