Addgene plasmid #33292: pBacT7-S1T1L
Depositing lab: Terence Dermody. Depositing organization: Vanderbilt University. Publication: A plasmid-based reverse genetics system for animal double-stranded RNA viruses. Kobayashi T, Antar AA, Boehme KW, Danthi P, Eby EA, Guglielmi KM, Holm GH, Johnson EM, Maginnis MS, Naik S, Skelton WB, Wetzel JD, Wilson GJ, Chappell JD, Dermody TS. Cell Host Microbe. 2007 Apr 19;1(2):147-57. 10.1016/j.chom.2007.03.003 PubMed 18005692.
Backbone
  Vector backbone: pBacPAK8
  Backbone manufacturer: Clontech
  Vector type: Mammalian Expression
Growth in bacteria
  Bacterial resistance: Ampicillin, 100 μg/mL
  Growth temperature: 37°C
  Growth strain: DH5alpha
  Copy number: High Copy
Gene/Insert
  Gene/Insert name: S1
  Species: Orthoreovirus T1L
  Entrez Gene: MoV1sS1gp2 (a.k.a. MoV1sS1gp2); MoV1sS1gp1 (a.k.a. MoV1sS1gp1)
  Promoter: T7
  Cloning method: Restriction Enzyme; 5′ cloning site none (unknown if destroyed); 3′ cloning site none (unknown if destroyed)
  Sequencing primers: 5′ T7 forward; 3′ T7 terminal
Terms and licenses: Academic/Nonprofit Terms; Industry Terms: Not Available to Industry
How to cite: pBacT7-S1T1L was a gift from Terence Dermody (Addgene plasmid # 33292 ; http://n2t.net/addgene:33292 ; RRID:Addgene_33292)
