>Addgene plasmid #33292 | pBacT7-S1T1L | addgene partial sequence | sequence record 41351 | T7-term
CGGGCTTTGTTAGCAGCCGGATCCTTTTTTTTGAGCTCTCCCTTAGCCATCCGAGTGGACGACGTCCTCC
TTCGGATGCCCAGGTCGGACCGCGAGGAGGTGGAGATGCCATGCCGACCCGATGATTGACCCCTTGTGCC
GAGGGTTCGCGCTAGATTCACCTCACATTGCATGGATACATGATCGTCCACGGAGCCCAATATACTTGAG
TATGACCGGTGTATGTGCCACCATAATTCTTAATCTCTAATTCTCCATCCGTCCATTCCGATACTCCCAT
GATCCTAAACGCATCAATGCGTTGACCGTTATTTAGAAATTGGACCGCGGCAAATGTCGTAGACAATGGA
TCAATAGTTGACGATGGTTCAGTATCCCCCGTCTGCCATCCAGAAGATAACCCAGACACAAAATTAATCA
CAAATTTCCCATCTGCCATTATTGAGTTAGTCGTCATCTGAGAAAAGCTCAACACCAACCAATCATCCAC
CTTCATCAAATTCAAAGTGACATTTGCTCTCCAACTCAATTGTGGGTGCTGATATTGCAATTGTCCCGTC
CAAGTACCCGTGCGCATGCCAAAACGATCTGCCACCTGCACTCTATTATTTGCTGTGTCGAGCTCCAGAG
GGTACCTGTATGTCGGAAGAGTCAAACGTGACCGTAACGACAGTACGGAGTTGATGATTGTAAAATCGCT
CGTATCATAACCAAAGCTCAGGGTACGTACGCCGCTCGCTTCGCGTACGGTTAATGGAGGTAAAACTGAA
TCGATTTTCGCTGATTCCAGTGTTGATACGCGCGATGGCAATTCATTGATTTGACTCACCAA
